>Addgene plasmid #8326 | pSP64R1 SHP2 D61A | addgene partial sequence | sequence record 16943 | 8326 with SP6
AGCTCAGAATAAACGCTCAACTTTGGCAGATCGGTACCGAATTCCGGGCGGGAGGAACATGACATCGCGG
AGATGGTTTCACCCAAATATCACTGGTGTGGAGGCAGAAAACCTACTGTTGACAAGAGGAGTTGATGGCA
GTTTTTTGGCAAGGCCTAGTAAAAGTAACCCTGGAGACTTCACACTTTCCGTTAGAAGAAATGGAGCTGT
CACCCACATCAAGATTCAGAACACTGGTGCTTACTATGACCTGTATGGAGGGGAGAAATTTGCCACTTTG
GCTGAGTTGGTCCAGTATTACATGGAACATCACGGGCAATTAAAAGAGAAGAATGGAGATGTCATTGAGC
TTAAATATCCTCTGAACTGTGCAGATCCTACCTCTGAAAGGTGGTTTCATGGACATCTCTCTGGGAAAGA
AGCAGAGAAATTATTAACTGAAAAAGGAAAACATGGTAGTTTTCTTGTACGAGAGAGCCAGAGCCACCCT
GGAGATTTTGTTCTTTCTGTGCGCACTGGTGATGACAAAGGGGAGAGCAATGACGGCAAGTCTAAAGTGA
CCCATGTTATGATTCGCTGTCAGGAACTGAAATACGACGTTGGTGGAGGAGAACGGTTTGATTCTTTGAC
AGATCTTGTGGAA
