>Addgene plasmid #8326 | pSP64R1 SHP2 D61A | addgene partial sequence | sequence record 16944 | 8326 with XBG-R
TCTCTCGAGGAATTCCGGGTCTTTAAATGGTTTCAAATTTTGCTTATCAAAAGGTAGTCAACCACATTGC
AAGCCTTCCAAATCCAAATTCTGTCTTCACATAAACTTTCTTGCGTCTGTTCTTGATCTTTTTAGGGAGA
GGGTGAAAGTCCACATCTATTTCTGTGCTGAAGTTTTGGCAGGTTTTCTCATCTGAAACTTTTCTGCTGT
TGCATCAGGCCCACGTTTTCATAGACTCTAGCACTGTCTTCTCTCATTTCTGCACAGGGTGGCGTTGGAG
TACAAGGCGGGAGAGGGCTCTGATCTCCACTCGTCTGGTCCGCTAGAGAATACTTAATATTTGTATATTC
GTGCCCTTTCCTCTTGCTTTTCTGCTCTTCTTCAATCCTGCGCTGTAGTGTTTCAATATAATGCTGGACC
GCCATATAGATAAATCGGTACTGTGCTTCTGTCTGGACCATCCCTGACCTCTGAGACCGCACCATCTGGA
TGGTTTTGGGAACGTCAATATCGCAGTCAACACCTTTCTCTCTGATGATGTCAATAAGAATATCAATCAC
AATGAACGTCCCTGTCCGGCCAATTCCAGCACTGCAGTGCACCACGACCGGCCCTGCATCCATGATGCTC
TCCTGCTTATGGTGCACCTCCTCCAGGAAG
