[The description below was written by a language model from this plasmid's Addgene catalogue record.]
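Description:
pSP64R1 SHP2 D61A is a Xenopus expression plasmid built on the pSP64R1 backbone (about 3.5 kb without insert). It is maintained in E. coli as a high-copy plasmid under ampicillin selection. The record gives no feature table and does not state the promoter or other regulatory elements. The backbone name suggests a derivative of the SP64 family of in vitro transcription vectors, which use a phage SP6 promoter to produce synthetic mRNA, but this is an inference from the name and is not confirmed by the record.

The insert is a roughly 2.3 kb human PTPN11 cDNA encoding SHP2 (also called SH-PTP2), a cytoplasmic protein tyrosine phosphatase with two SH2 domains. It was cloned by restriction digestion into an EcoRI site, and both flanking EcoRI sites are preserved, so the fragment can be excised with that single enzyme. Because the same site is used at both ends, the orientation of the insert is not defined by the cloning strategy alone. The cDNA carries the D61A substitution, which the record annotates as an activated mutant. From general knowledge, Asp61 lies in the N-terminal SH2 domain, at the surface that normally occludes the catalytic site, so altering it relieves autoinhibition. No epitope tag or reporter is listed.

The associated publication examined how activated SHP-2 mutants affect Xenopus animal caps, where they preferentially induced elongation. This indicates the construct was intended for expressing a gain-of-function SHP2 in Xenopus embryos or explants to study phosphatase signalling in early development.
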