Addgene plasmid #8326: pSP64R1 SHP2 D61A
Depositing lab: Ben Neel. Depositing organization: Beth Israel Deaconess Medical Center. Publication: Activated mutants of SHP-2 preferentially induce elongation of Xenopus animal caps. O'Reilly AM, Pluskey S, Shoelson SE, Neel BG. Mol Cell Biol 2000 Jan;20(1):299-311. 10.1128/MCB.20.1.299-311.2000 PubMed 10594032.
Backbone
  Vector backbone: pSP64R1
  Backbone size w/o insert (bp): 3500
  Vector type: Xenopus expression
Growth in bacteria
  Bacterial resistance: Ampicillin, 100 μg/mL
  Growth temperature: 37°C
  Growth strain: DH5alpha
  Copy number: High Copy
Gene/Insert
  Gene/Insert name: SHP2 (alt names: SH-PTP2; PTPN11)
  Species: H. sapiens (human)
  Insert size (bp): 2276
  Mutation: D61A (activated mutant)
  GenBank ID: L03535
  Entrez Gene: PTPN11 (a.k.a. BPTP3, CFC, JMML, METCDS, NS1, PTP-1D, PTP2C, SH-PTP2, SH-PTP3, SHP2)
  Cloning method: Restriction Enzyme; 5′ cloning site EcoRI (not destroyed); 3′ cloning site EcoR1 (not destroyed)
  Sequencing primers: 5′ na
Terms and licenses: Academic/Nonprofit Terms; Industry Terms: Not Available to Industry
How to cite: pSP64R1 SHP2 D61A was a gift from Ben Neel (Addgene plasmid # 8326 ; http://n2t.net/addgene:8326 ; RRID:Addgene_8326)
